Addgene plasmid #136656: U6_sgRNA_CAG_hSt1Cas9_MTH17CL396
Purpose: A single vector mammalian expression system containing a CAG promoter with Cas9 from Streptococcus thermophilus CRISPR1 (St1Cas9 LMD9:MTH17CL396 chimera) and its U6-driven sgRNA.
Depositing lab: Yannick Doyon. Depositing organization: Universite Laval. Publication: Versatile and robust genome editing with Streptococcus thermophilus CRISPR1-Cas9. Agudelo D, Carter S, Velimirovic M, Duringer A, Rivest JF, Levesque S, Loehr J, Mouchiroud M, Cyr D, Waters PJ, Laplante M, Moineau S, Goulet A, Doyon Y. Genome Res. 2020 Jan;30(1):107-117. doi: 10.1101/gr.255414.119. Epub 2020 Jan 3. PubMed 31900288.
Backbone
  Vector backbone: MSP1594_2x_NLS (Plasmid #110625)
  Total vector size (bp): 8715
  Vector type: Mammalian Expression, CRISPR, Synthetic Biology
Growth in bacteria
  Bacterial resistance: Ampicillin, 100 μg/mL
  Growth temperature: 37°C
  Growth strain: DH5alpha
  Copy number: High Copy
Gene/Insert 1
  Gene/Insert name: St1Cas9 LMD-9:MTH17CL396 Chimera
  Species: H. sapiens (human), Synthetic
  Promoter: CAG
  Tag / fusion protein: SV40 NLS (N terminal on insert); SV40 NLS (C terminal on insert)
  Cloning method: Gibson Cloning
  Sequencing primers: 5′ CCTACAGCTCCTGGGCAACG
Gene/Insert 2
  Gene/Insert name: sgRNA for St1Cas9
  Species: H. sapiens (human), Synthetic
  Promoter: hU6
  Cloning method: Gibson Cloning
  Sequencing primers: 5′ U6
Terms and licenses: Academic/Nonprofit Terms; Industry Terms: Not Available to Industry
How to cite: U6_sgRNA_CAG_hSt1Cas9_MTH17CL396 was a gift from Yannick Doyon (Addgene plasmid # 136656 ; http://n2t.net/addgene:136656 ; RRID:Addgene_136656)
