[The description below was written by a language model from this plasmid's Addgene catalogue record and pLannotate feature annotations shown in this document.]
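Description:
U6_sgRNA_CAG_hSt1Cas9_MTH17CL396 is an all-in-one mammalian CRISPR expression plasmid of about 8.7 kb, built on the MSP1594_2x_NLS backbone, that delivers both a Streptococcus thermophilus CRISPR1 Cas9 nuclease and its guide RNA from a single vector. It is propagated in E. coli at high copy from a ColE1/pUC-type origin and selected with ampicillin through the bla (AmpR) cassette. The backbone also carries an SV40 origin and SV40 poly(A) signal, plus remnants of lac regulatory elements and short lacI, attB1 and CMV enhancer fragments that look like cloning leftovers rather than functional parts. No mammalian selection marker or reporter is annotated.

The nuclease cassette is driven by the CAG promoter, annotated as its three components: CMV enhancer, chicken β-actin promoter and a chimeric β-actin/β-globin intron. It ends in a rabbit β-globin polyadenylation signal; the small "HBB" hits flanking the coding region are most likely β-globin exon sequence belonging to this promoter and terminator context. The open reading frame encodes a human codon-optimised St1Cas9 chimera combining the LMD-9 and MTH17CL396 strain variants, with an SV40 nuclear localisation signal at each terminus according to the catalogue entry. The record does not say which portion derives from which strain or what change in properties the chimera confers. Upstream, a human U6 RNA polymerase III promoter drives the St1Cas9 sgRNA scaffold. No specific target spacer is recorded, so the plasmid appears to be a guide-cloning backbone. The depositor and sequencing-verified records differ by only a few bases and in their start coordinate, and they show the same feature set. The plasmid is intended for transient transfection and genome editing in mammalian cells.
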