Features (pLannotate 1.2.2; 23 found; start..end, strand, type, name):
      4..22      +  enhancer       CMV enhancer (fragment): human cytomegalovirus immediate early enhancer
     24..41      +  protein_bind   attB1 (fragment): mutant version of attB; recombination site for the Gateway® BP reaction BP Clonase™
     93..333     +  promoter       U6 promoter: RNA polymerase III promoter for human U6 snRNA
    381..442     +  misc_RNA       St1 gRNA scaffold (fragment): guide RNA scaffold for the Streptococcus thermophilus CRISPR/Cas9 system (Esvelt et al., 2013)
    451..816     +  enhancer       CMV enhancer: human cytomegalovirus immediate early enhancer
    819..1094    +  promoter       chicken β-actin promoter: No description available
   1095..2103    +  intron         chimeric intron: chimera between introns from chicken β-actin and rabbit β-globin
   2101..2157    +  CDS            HBB (fragment): HBB_LEPEU - Experimental evidence at protein level: Swiss-Prot protein existence level 1. Involved in oxygen transport from the lung to the various peripheral tissues. From Lepus europaeus (European hare).
   2152..2188    +  misc_feature   MCS (fragment): multiple cloning site
   2256..5612    +  CDS            St1Cas9: Cas9 endonuclease from the Streptococcus thermophilus Type II CRISPR/Cas system (Esvelt et al., 2013) generates RNA-guided double strand breaks in DNA
   5672..5743    +  CDS            HBB (fragment): HBB_PONPY - Experimental evidence at transcript level: Swiss-Prot protein existence level 2. Involved in oxygen transport from the lung to the various peripheral tissues. From Pongo pygmaeus (Bornean orangutan).
   5814..5869    +  polyA_signal   β-globin poly(A) signal: rabbit β-globin polyadenylation signal (Gil and Proudfoot, 1987)
   6254..6270    -  protein_bind   lac operator: The lac repressor binds to the lac operator to inhibit transcription in E. coli. This inhibition can be relieved by adding lactose or isopropyl-β-D-thiogalactopyranoside (IPTG). lac repressor encoded by lacI
   6278..6308    -  promoter       lac promoter: promoter for the E. coli lac operon
   6323..6344    -  protein_bind   CAP binding site: CAP binding activates transcription in the presence of cAMP. E. coli catabolite activator protein
   6357..6396    -  CDS            lacI (fragment): lac repressor; lacI; The lac repressor binds to the lac operator to inhibit transcription in E. coli. This inhibition can be relieved by adding lactose or isopropyl-β-D-thiogalactopyranoside (IPTG).
   6403..6425    +  promoter       SV40 promoter (fragment): SV40 enhancer and early promoter
   6449..6584    +  rep_origin     SV40 ori: SV40 origin of replication
   6604..6738    +  polyA_signal   SV40 poly(A) signal: SV40 polyadenylation signal
   6740..6794    -  CDS            lacI (fragment): lac repressor; lacI; The lac repressor binds to the lac operator to inhibit transcription in E. coli. This inhibition can be relieved by adding lactose or isopropyl-β-D-thiogalactopyranoside (IPTG).
   6977..7565    -  rep_origin     ori: high-copy-number ColE1/pMB1/pBR322/pUC origin of replication
   7736..8596    -  CDS            AmpR: β-lactamase; bla; confers resistance to ampicillin, carbenicillin, and related antibiotics
   8597..8701    -  promoter       AmpR promoter: bla
>Addgene plasmid #136656 | U6_sgRNA_CAG_hSt1Cas9_MTH17CL396 | depositor full sequence | sequence record 263807 | U6_sgRNA_CAG_hSt1Cas9_MTH17CL396 sequence 8727 bps
GTCGACATTGATTATTGACTAGCTGTACAAAAAAGCAGGCTTTAAAGGAACCAATTCAGTCGACTGGATC
CGGTACCAAGGTCGGGCAGGAAGAGGGCCTATTTCCCATGATTCCTTCATATTTGCATATACGATACAAG
GCTGTTAGAGAGATAATTAGAATTAATTTGACTGTAAACACAAAGATATTAGTACAAAATACGTGACGTA
GAAAGTAATAATTTCTTGGGTAGTTTGCAGTTTTAAAATTATGTTTTAAAATGGACTATCATATGCTTAC
CGTAACTTGAAAGTATTTCGATTTCTTGGCTTTATATATCTTGTGGAAAGGACGAAACACCCGAGACGAT
TAATGCGTCTCGGTCTTTGTACTCTGGTACCAGAAGCTACAAAGATAAGGCTTCATGCCGAAATCAACAC
CCTGTCATTTTATGGCAGGGTGTTTTTTTTACTAGTTATTAATAGTAATCAATTACGGGGTCATTAGTTC
ATAGCCCATATATGGAGTTCCGCGTTACATAACTTACGGTAAATGGCCCGCCTGGCTGACCGCCCAACGA
CCCCCGCCCATTGACGTCAATAATGACGTATGTTCCCATAGTAACGCCAATAGGGACTTTCCATTGACGT
CAATGGGTGGACTATTTACGGTAAACTGCCCACTTGGCAGTACATCAAGTGTATCATATGCCAAGTACGC
CCCCTATTGACGTCAATGACGGTAAATGGCCCGCCTGGCATTATGCCCAGTACATGACCTTATGGGACTT
TCCTACTTGGCAGTACATCTACGTATTAGTCATCGCTATTACCATGGGTCGAGGTGAGCCCCACGTTCTG
CTTCACTCTCCCCATCTCCCCCCCCTCCCCACCCCCAATTTTGTATTTATTTATTTTTTAATTATTTTGT
GCAGCGATGGGGGCGGGGGGGGGGGGGGCGCGCGCCAGGCGGGGCGGGGCGGGGCGAGGGGCGGGGCGGG
GCGAGGCGGAGAGGTGCGGCGGCAGCCAATCAGAGCGGCGCGCTCCGAAAGTTTCCTTTTATGGCGAGGC
GGCGGCGGCGGCGGCCCTATAAAAAGCGAAGCGCGCGGCGGGCGGGAGTCGCTGCGTTGCCTTCGCCCCG
TGCCCCGCTCCGCGCCGCCTCGCGCCGCCCGCCCCGGCTCTGACTGACCGCGTTACTCCCACAGGTGAGC
GGGCGGGACGGCCCTTCTCCTCCGGGCTGTAATTAGCGCTTGGTTTAATGACGGCTCGTTTCTTTTCTGT
GGCTGCGTGAAAGCCTTAAAGGGCTCCGGGAGGGCCCTTTGTGCGGGGGGGAGCGGCTCGGGGGGTGCGT
GCGTGTGTGTGTGCGTGGGGAGCGCCGCGTGCGGCCCGCGCTGCCCGGCGGCTGTGAGCGCTGCGGGCGC
GGCGCGGGGCTTTGTGCGCTCCGCGTGTGCGCGAGGGGAGCGCGGCCGGGGGCGGTGCCCCGCGGTGCGG
GGGGGCTGCGAGGGGAACAAAGGCTGCGTGCGGGGTGTGTGCGTGGGGGGGTGAGCAGGGGGTGTGGGCG
CGGCGGTCGGGCTGTAACCCCCCCCTGCACCCCCCTCCCCGAGTTGCTGAGCACGGCCCGGCTTCGGGTG
CGGGGCTCCGTGCGGGGCGTGGCGCGGGGCTCGCCGTGCCGGGCGGGGGGTGGCGGCAGGTGGGGGTGCC
GGGCGGGGCGGGGCCGCCTCGGGCCGGGGAGGGCTCGGGGGAGGGGCGCGGCGGCCCCGGAGCGCCGGCG
GCTGTCGAGGCGCGGCGAGCCGCAGCCATTGCCTTTTATGGTAATCGTGCGAGAGGGCGCAGGGACTTCC
TTTGTCCCAAATCTGGCGGAGCCGAAATCTGGGAGGCGCCGCCGCACCCCCTCTAGCGGGCGCGGGCGAA
GCGGTGCGGCGCCGGCAGGAAGGAAATGGGCGGGGAGGGCCTTCGTGCGTCGCCGCGCCGCCGTCCCCTT
CTCCATCTCCAGCCTCGGGGCTGCCGCAGGGGGACGGCTGCCTTCGGGGGGGACGGGGCAGGGCGGGGTT
CGGCTTCTGGCGTGTGACCGGCGGCTCTAGAGCCTCTGCTAACCATGTTCATGCCTTCTTCTTTTTCCTA
CAGCTCCTGGGCAACGTGCTGGTTATTGTGCTGTCTCATCATTTTGGCAAAGAATTCTGCAGTCGACGGT
ACCGCGGGCCCGGGATCCACCGGTCGCCACCATGGGCGCCCCAAAGAAGAAGCGGAAGGTCGGTATCCAC
GGAGTCCCAGCAGCCAGCGACCTGGTGCTGGGCCTGGACATCGGCATCGGCAGCGTGGGCGTGGGCATCC
TGAACAAGGTGACCGGCGAGATCATCCACAAGAACAGTCGCATCTTCCCTGCTGCTCAGGCTGAGAACAA
CCTGGTGCGCCGCACCAACCGCCAGGGTCGCCGGCTTGCTCGCCGCAAGAAGCACCGGCGCGTGCGCCTG
AACCGCCTGTTCGAGGAGAGCGGCCTGATCACCGACTTCACCAAGATCAGCATCAACCTGAACCCCTACC
AGCTGCGCGTGAAGGGCCTGACCGACGAGCTGAGCAACGAGGAGCTGTTCATCGCCCTGAAGAACATGGT
GAAGCACCGCGGCATCAGCTACCTGGACGACGCCAGCGACGACGGCAACAGCAGCGTGGGCGACTACGCC
CAGATCGTGAAGGAGAACAGCAAGCAGCTGGAGACCAAGACCCCCGGCCAGATCCAGCTGGAGCGCTACC
AGACCTACGGCCAGCTGCGCGGCGACTTCACCGTGGAGAAGGACGGCAAGAAGCACCGCCTGATCAACGT
GTTCCCCACCAGCGCCTACCGCAGCGAGGCCCTGCGCATCCTGCAGACCCAGCAGGAGTTCAACCCCCAG
ATCACCGACGAGTTCATCAACCGCTACCTGGAGATCCTGACCGGCAAGCGCAAGTACTACCACGGCCCCG
GCAACGAGAAGAGCCGCACCGACTACGGCCGCTACCGCACCAGCGGCGAGACCCTGGACAACATCTTCGG
CATCCTGATCGGCAAGTGCACCTTCTACCCCGACGAGTTCCGCGCCGCCAAGGCCAGCTACACCGCCCAG
GAGTTCAATCTGCTGAACGACCTGAACAACCTGACCGTGCCCACCGAGACCAAGAAGCTGAGCAAGGAGC
AGAAGAACCAGATCATCAACTACGTGAAGAACGAGAAGGCTATGGGCCCCGCCAAGCTGTTCAAGTACAT
CGCCAAGCTGCTGAGCTGCGACGTGGCCGACATCAAGGGCTACCGCATCGACAAGAGCGGCAAGGCCGAG
ATCCACACCTTCGAGGCCTACCGCAAGATGAAGACCCTGGAGACCCTGGACATCGAGCAGATGGACCGAG
AGACCCTGGACAAGCTGGCCTACGTGCTGACCCTGAACACCGAGCGCGAGGGCATCCAGGAGGCCCTGGA
GCACGAGTTCGCCGACGGCAGCTTCAGCCAGAAACAGGTGGACGAGCTGGTGCAGTTCCGCAAGGCCAAC
AGCAGCATCTTCGGCAAGGGCTGGCACAACTTCAGCGTGAAGCTGATGATGGAGCTGATCCCCGAGCTGT
ACGAGACCAGCGAGGAGCAGATGACCATCCTGACCCGCCTGGGCAAGCAGAAGACCACCAGCAGCAGCAA
CAAGACCAAGTACATCGACGAGAAGCTGCTGACCGAGGAGATCTACAACCCCGTGGTGGCCAAGAGCGTG
CGCCAGGCCATCAAGATCGTGAACGCCGCCATCAAGGAGTACGGCGACTTCGACAACATCGTGATCGAGA
TGGCCCGCGAGACCAACGAGGACGACGAGAAGAAGGCCATCCAGAAGATCCAGAAGGCCAACAAGGACGA
GAAGGACGCCGCCATGCTGAAGGCCGCCAACCAGTACAACGGCAAGGCCGAGCTGCCCCACAGCGTGTTC
CACGGCCACAAGCAGCTGGCCACCAAGATCCGCCTGTGGCACCAGCAGGGCGAGCGCTGCCTGTACACCG
GCAAGACCATCAGCATCCACGACCTGATCAACAACAGCAACCAGTTCGAGGTGGACCACATCCTGCCCCT
GAGCATCACCTTCGACGACAGCCTGGCCAACAAGGTGCTGGTGTACGCCACCGCCAACCAGGAGAAGGGC
CAGCGCACCCCCTACCAGGCCCTGGACAGCATGGACGACGCCTGGAGCTTCCGCGAGCTGAAGGCCTTCG
TGCGCGAGAGCAAGACCCTGAGCAACAAGAAGAAGGAGTATCTGCTGACCGAGGAGGACATCAGCAAGTT
CGACGTGCGCAAGAAGTTCATCGAGCGCAACCTGGTGGACACCCGCTACGCCAGCCGCGTGGTGCTGAAC
GCCCTGCAGGAGCACTTCCGCGCCCACAAGATCGACACCAAGGTGAGCGTGGTGCGCGGCCAGTTCACCA
GCCAGCTGCGCCGCCACTGGGGCATCGAGAAGACCCGCGACACCTACCACCACCACGCCGTGGACGCCCT
GATCATTGCGGCTTCTAGCCAGCTGAACCTGTGGAAGAAGCAGAAGAACACCCTGGTGAGCTACAGCGAG
GACCAGCTGCTGGACATCGAGACCGGCGAGCTGATCAGCGACGACGAGTACAAGGAGAGCGTGTTCAAGG
CCCCCTACCAGCACTTCGTGGACACCCTGAAGAGCAAGGAGTTCGAGGACAGCATCCTGTTCAGCTACCA
GGTGGACAGCAAGTTCAACCGCAAGATCAGCGACGCCACCATCTACGCCACCCGCCAGGCCAAGGTGGGC
AAGGACAAGGCCGACGAGACCTACGTGCTGGGCAAGATCAAGGACATCTACACCCAGGACGGCTACGACG
CCTTCATGAAGATCTACAAGAAGGACAAGAGCAAGTTCCTGATGTACCGCCACGACCCCCAGACCTTCGA
GAAGGTGATCGAGCCCATCCTGGAGAACTACCCCAACAAGCAGATCAACGAGAAAGGCAAGGAGGTGCCC
TGCAACCCCTTCCTGAAGTACAAGGAGGAGCACGGCTACATCCGCAAGTACAGCAAGAAGGGCAACGGCC
CCGAGATCAAGAGCCTGAAGTACTACGACAGCAAGCTGGGCAACCACATCGACATCACCCCCAAGGACAG
CAACAACAAGGTGGTGCTGCAGAGCCTTAAGCCCTGGCGCACCGACGTGTACTTCAACAAGAACACCGGC
AAGTACGAGATCCTGGGGCTGAAGTACAGCGATATGCAGTTTGAGAAAGGCACAGGCAAGTACAGCATCA
GCAAGGAGCAGTACGAGAACATCAAGGTGCGCGAGGGCGTGGACGAGAACAGCGAGTTCAAGTTCACCCT
GTACAAGAACGACCTTCTGCTGCTGAAGGACAGCGAGAACGGCGAGCAAATCCTGCTGCGCTTCACCAGC
CGCAACGACACCAGCAAGCACTACGTGGAGCTGAAGCCCTACAACCGCCAGAAGTTCGAGGGCAGCGAGT
ACCTGATCAAGAGCCTGGGCACCGTGGCCAAGGGCGGCCAGTGCATCAAGGGCCTGGGCAAGAGCAACAT
CAGCATCTACAAGGTGCGCACCGACGTGCTGGGCAACCAGCACATCATCAAGAACGAGGGCGACAAGCCC
AAGTTGGACTTCAGCAGGGCTGACCCCAAGAAGAAGAGGAAGGTGGGATCCTGATAAGAATTCGCGGCCG
CACTCCTCAGGTGCAGGCTGCCTATCAGAAGGTGGTGGCTGGTGTGGCCAATGCCCTGGCTCACAAATAC
CACTGAGATCTTTTTCCCTCTGCCAAAAATTATGGGGACATCATGAAGCCCCTTGAGCATCTGACTTCTG
GCTAATAAAGGAAATTTATTTTCATTGCAATAGTGTGTTGGAATTTTTTGTGTCTCTCACTCGGAAGGAC
ATATGGGAGGGCAAATCATTTAAAACATCAGAATGAGTATTTGGTTTAGAGTTTGGCAACATATGCCCAT
ATGCTGGCTGCCATGAACAAAGGTTGGCTATAAAGAGGTCATCAGTATATGAAACAGCCCCCTGCTGTCC
ATTCCTTATTCCATAGAAAAGCCTTGACTTGAGGTTAGATTTTTTTTATATTTTGTTTTGTGTTATTTTT
TTCTTTAACATCCCTAAAATTTTCCTTACATGTTTTACTAGCCAGATTTTTCCTCCTCTCCTGACTACTC
CCAGTCATAGCTGTCCCTCTTCTCTTATGAAGATCCCTCGACCTGCAGCCCAAGCTTGGCGTAATCATGG
TCATAGCTGTTTCCTGTGTGAAATTGTTATCCGCTCACAATTCCACACAACATACGAGCCGGAAGCATAA
AGTGTAAAGCCTGGGGTGCCTAATGAGTGAGCTAACTCACATTAATTGCGTTGCGCTCACTGCCCGCTTT
CCAGTCGGGAAACCTGTCGTGCCAGCGGATCCGCATCTCAATTAGTCAGCAACCATAGTCCCGCCCCTAA
CTCCGCCCATCCCGCCCCTAACTCCGCCCAGTTCCGCCCATTCTCCGCCCCATGGCTGACTAATTTTTTT
TATTTATGCAGAGGCCGAGGCCGCCTCGGCCTCTGAGCTATTCCAGAAGTAGTGAGGAGGCTTTTTTGGA
GGCCTAGGCTTTTGCAAAAAGCTAACTTGTTTATTGCAGCTTATAATGGTTACAAATAAAGCAATAGCAT
CACAAATTTCACAAATAAAGCATTTTTTTCACTGCATTCTAGTTGTGGTTTGTCCAAACTCATCAATGTA
TCTTATCATGTCTGGATCCGCTGCATTAATGAATCGGCCAACGCGCGGGGAGAGGCGGTTTGCGTATTGG
GCGCTCTTCCGCTTCCTCGCTCACTGACTCGCTGCGCTCGGTCGTTCGGCTGCGGCGAGCGGTATCAGCT
CACTCAAAGGCGGTAATACGGTTATCCACAGAATCAGGGGATAACGCAGGAAAGAACATGTGAGCAAAAG
GCCAGCAAAAGGCCAGGAACCGTAAAAAGGCCGCGTTGCTGGCGTTTTTCCATAGGCTCCGCCCCCCTGA
CGAGCATCACAAAAATCGACGCTCAAGTCAGAGGTGGCGAAACCCGACAGGACTATAAAGATACCAGGCG
TTTCCCCCTGGAAGCTCCCTCGTGCGCTCTCCTGTTCCGACCCTGCCGCTTACCGGATACCTGTCCGCCT
TTCTCCCTTCGGGAAGCGTGGCGCTTTCTCAATGCTCACGCTGTAGGTATCTCAGTTCGGTGTAGGTCGT
TCGCTCCAAGCTGGGCTGTGTGCACGAACCCCCCGTTCAGCCCGACCGCTGCGCCTTATCCGGTAACTAT
CGTCTTGAGTCCAACCCGGTAAGACACGACTTATCGCCACTGGCAGCAGCCACTGGTAACAGGATTAGCA
GAGCGAGGTATGTAGGCGGTGCTACAGAGTTCTTGAAGTGGTGGCCTAACTACGGCTACACTAGAAGGAC
AGTATTTGGTATCTGCGCTCTGCTGAAGCCAGTTACCTTCGGAAAAAGAGTTGGTAGCTCTTGATCCGGC
AAACAAACCACCGCTGGTAGCGGTGGTTTTTTTGTTTGCAAGCAGCAGATTACGCGCAGAAAAAAAGGAT
CTCAAGAAGATCCTTTGATCTTTTCTACGGGGTCTGACGCTCAGTGGAACGAAAACTCACGTTAAGGGAT
TTTGGTCATGAGATTATCAAAAAGGATCTTCACCTAGATCCTTTTAAATTAAAAATGAAGTTTTAAATCA
ATCTAAAGTATATATGAGTAAACTTGGTCTGACAGTTACCAATGCTTAATCAGTGAGGCACCTATCTCAG
CGATCTGTCTATTTCGTTCATCCATAGTTGCCTGACTCCCCGTCGTGTAGATAACTACGATACGGGAGGG
CTTACCATCTGGCCCCAGTGCTGCAATGATACCGCGAGACCCACGCTCACCGGCTCCAGATTTATCAGCA
ATAAACCAGCCAGCCGGAAGGGCCGAGCGCAGAAGTGGTCCTGCAACTTTATCCGCCTCCATCCAGTCTA
TTAATTGTTGCCGGGAAGCTAGAGTAAGTAGTTCGCCAGTTAATAGTTTGCGCAACGTTGTTGCCATTGC
TACAGGCATCGTGGTGTCACGCTCGTCGTTTGGTATGGCTTCATTCAGCTCCGGTTCCCAACGATCAAGG
CGAGTTACATGATCCCCCATGTTGTGCAAAAAAGCGGTTAGCTCCTTCGGTCCTCCGATCGTTGTCAGAA
GTAAGTTGGCCGCAGTGTTATCACTCATGGTTATGGCAGCACTGCATAATTCTCTTACTGTCATGCCATC
CGTAAGATGCTTTTCTGTGACTGGTGAGTACTCAACCAAGTCATTCTGAGAATAGTGTATGCGGCGACCG
AGTTGCTCTTGCCCGGCGTCAATACGGGATAATACCGCGCCACATAGCAGAACTTTAAAAGTGCTCATCA
TTGGAAAACGTTCTTCGGGGCGAAAACTCTCAAGGATCTTACCGCTGTTGAGATCCAGTTCGATGTAACC
CACTCGTGCACCCAACTGATCTTCAGCATCTTTTACTTTCACCAGCGTTTCTGGGTGAGCAAAAACAGGA
AGGCAAAATGCCGCAAAAAAGGGAATAAGGGCGACACGGAAATGTTGAATACTCATACTCTTCCTTTTTC
AATATTATTGAAGCATTTATCAGGGTTATTGTCTCATGAGCGGATACATATTTGAATGTATTTAGAAAAA
TAAACAAATAGGGGTTCCGCGCACATTTCCCCGAAAAGTGCCACCTG
