Features (pLannotate 1.2.2; 23 found; start..end, strand, type, name):
      1..241     +  promoter       U6 promoter: RNA polymerase III promoter for human U6 snRNA
    289..350     +  misc_RNA       St1 gRNA scaffold (fragment): guide RNA scaffold for the Streptococcus thermophilus CRISPR/Cas9 system (Esvelt et al., 2013)
    421..724     +  enhancer       CMV enhancer: human cytomegalovirus immediate early enhancer
    726..998     +  promoter       chicken β-actin promoter: No description available
    999..2015    +  intron         chimeric intron: chimera between introns from chicken β-actin and rabbit β-globin
   2013..2069    +  CDS            HBB (fragment): HBB_LEPEU - Experimental evidence at protein level: Swiss-Prot protein existence level 1. Involved in oxygen transport from the lung to the various peripheral tissues. From Lepus europaeus (European hare).
   2064..2100    +  misc_feature   MCS (fragment): multiple cloning site
   2168..5524    +  CDS            St1Cas9: Cas9 endonuclease from the Streptococcus thermophilus Type II CRISPR/Cas system (Esvelt et al., 2013) generates RNA-guided double strand breaks in DNA
   5584..5655    +  CDS            HBB (fragment): HBB_PONPY - Experimental evidence at transcript level: Swiss-Prot protein existence level 2. Involved in oxygen transport from the lung to the various peripheral tissues. From Pongo pygmaeus (Bornean orangutan).
   5726..5781    +  polyA_signal   β-globin poly(A) signal: rabbit β-globin polyadenylation signal (Gil and Proudfoot, 1987)
   6166..6182    -  protein_bind   lac operator: The lac repressor binds to the lac operator to inhibit transcription in E. coli. This inhibition can be relieved by adding lactose or isopropyl-β-D-thiogalactopyranoside (IPTG). lac repressor encoded by lacI
   6190..6220    -  promoter       lac promoter: promoter for the E. coli lac operon
   6235..6256    -  protein_bind   CAP binding site: CAP binding activates transcription in the presence of cAMP. E. coli catabolite activator protein
   6269..6308    -  CDS            lacI (fragment): lac repressor; lacI; The lac repressor binds to the lac operator to inhibit transcription in E. coli. This inhibition can be relieved by adding lactose or isopropyl-β-D-thiogalactopyranoside (IPTG).
   6315..6337    +  promoter       SV40 promoter (fragment): SV40 enhancer and early promoter
   6361..6496    +  rep_origin     SV40 ori: SV40 origin of replication
   6516..6650    +  polyA_signal   SV40 poly(A) signal: SV40 polyadenylation signal
   6652..6706    -  CDS            lacI (fragment): lac repressor; lacI; The lac repressor binds to the lac operator to inhibit transcription in E. coli. This inhibition can be relieved by adding lactose or isopropyl-β-D-thiogalactopyranoside (IPTG).
   6889..7477    -  rep_origin     ori: high-copy-number ColE1/pMB1/pBR322/pUC origin of replication
   7648..8508    -  CDS            AmpR: β-lactamase; bla; confers resistance to ampicillin, carbenicillin, and related antibiotics
   8509..8613    -  promoter       AmpR promoter: bla
   8644..8662    +  enhancer       CMV enhancer (fragment): human cytomegalovirus immediate early enhancer
   8664..8681    +  protein_bind   attB1 (fragment): mutant version of attB; recombination site for the Gateway® BP reaction BP Clonase™
>Addgene plasmid #136656 | U6_sgRNA_CAG_hSt1Cas9_MTH17CL396 | addgene full sequence | sequence record 275491 | Addgene NGS Result
GAGGGCCTATTTCCCATGATTCCTTCATATTTGCATATACGATACAAGGCTGTTAGAGAGATAATTAGAA
TTAATTTGACTGTAAACACAAAGATATTAGTACAAAATACGTGACGTAGAAAGTAATAATTTCTTGGGTA
GTTTGCAGTTTTAAAATTATGTTTTAAAATGGACTATCATATGCTTACCGTAACTTGAAAGTATTTCGAT
TTCTTGGCTTTATATATCTTGTGGAAAGGACGAAACACCCGAGACGATTAATGCGTCTCGGTCTTTGTAC
TCTGGTACCAGAAGCTACAAAGATAAGGCTTCATGCCGAAATCAACACCCTGTCATTTTATGGCAGGGTG
TTTTTTTTACTAGTTATTAATAGTAATCAATTACGGGGTCATTAGTTCATAGCCCATATATGGAGTTCCG
CGTTACATAACTTACGGTAAATGGCCCGCCTGGCTGACCGCCCAACGACCCCCGCCCATTGACGTCAATA
ATGACGTATGTTCCCATAGTAACGCCAATAGGGACTTTCCATTGACGTCAATGGGTGGAGTATTTACGGT
AAACTGCCCACTTGGCAGTACATCAAGTGTATCATATGCCAAGTACGCCCCCTATTGACGTCAATGACGG
TAAATGGCCCGCCTGGCATTATGCCCAGTACATGACCTTATGGGACTTTCCTACTTGGCAGTACATCTAC
GTATTAGTCATCGCTATTACCATGGTCGAGGTGAGCCCCACGTTCTGCTTCACTCTCCCCATCTCCCCCC
CCTCCCCACCCCCAATTTTGTATTTATTTATTTTTTAATTATTTTGTGCAGCGATGGGGGCGGGGGGGGG
GGCGCGCGCCAGGCGGGGCGGGGCGGGGCGAGGGGCGGGGCGGGGCGAGGCGGAGAGGTGCGGCGGCAGC
CAATCAGAGCGGCGCGCTCCGAAAGTTTCCTTTTATGGCGAGGCGGCGGCGGCGGCGGCCCTATAAAAAG
CGAAGCGCGCGGCGGGCGGGAGTCGCTGCGCGCTGCCTTCGCCCCGTGCCCCGCTCCGCCGCCGCCTCGC
GCCGCCCGCCCCGGCTCTGACTGACCGCGTTACTCCCACAGGTGAGCGGGCGGGACGGCCCTTCTCCTCC
GGGCTGTAATTAGCGCTTGGTTTAATGACGGCTTGTTTCTTTTCTGTGGCTGCGTGAAAGCCTTGAGGGG
CTCCGGGAGGGCCCTTTGTGCGGGGGGAGCGGCTCGGGGGGTGCGTGCGTGTGTGTGTGCGTGGGGAGCG
CCGCGTGCGGCTCCGCGCTGCCCGGCGGCTGTGAGCGCTGCGGGCGCGGCGCGGGGCTTTGTGCGCTCCG
CAGTGTGCGCGAGGGGAGCGCGGCCGGGGGCGGTGCCCCGCGGTGCGGGGGGGGCTGCGAGGGGAACAAA
GGCTGCGTGCGGGGTGTGTGCGTGGGGGGGTGAGCAGGGGGTGTGGGCGCGTCGGTCGGGCTGCAACCCC
CCCTGCACCCCCCTCCCCGAGTTGCTGAGCACGGCCCGGCTTCGGGTGCGGGGCTCCGTACGGGGCGTGG
CGCGGGGCTCGCCGTGCCGGGCGGGGGGTGGCGGCAGGTGGGGGTGCCGGGCGGGGCGGGGCCGCCTCGG
GCCGGGGAGGGCTCGGGGGAGGGGCGCGGCGGCCCCCGGAGCGCCGGCGGCTGTCGAGGCGCGGCGAGCC
GCAGCCATTGCCTTTTATGGTAATCGTGCGAGAGGGCGCAGGGACTTCCTTTGTCCCAAATCTGTGCGGA
GCCGAAATCTGGGAGGCGCCGCCGCACCCCCTCTAGCGGGCGCGGGGCGAAGCGGTGCGGCGCCGGCAGG
AAGGAAATGGGCGGGGAGGGCCTTCGTGCGTCGCCGCGCCGCCGTCCCCTTCTCCCTCTCCAGCCTCGGG
GCTGTCCGCGGGGGGACGGCTGCCTTCGGGGGGGACGGGGCAGGGCGGGGTTCGGCTTCTGGCGTGTGAC
CGGCGGCTCTAGAGCCTCTGCTAACCATGTTCATGCCTTCTTCTTTTTCCTACAGCTCCTGGGCAACGTG
CTGGTTATTGTGCTGTCTCATCATTTTGGCAAAGAATTCTGCAGTCGACGGTACCGCGGGCCCGGGATCC
ACCGGTCGCCACCATGGGCGCCCCAAAGAAGAAGCGGAAGGTCGGTATCCACGGAGTCCCAGCAGCCAGC
GACCTGGTGCTGGGCCTGGACATCGGCATCGGCAGCGTGGGCGTGGGCATCCTGAACAAGGTGACCGGCG
AGATCATCCACAAGAACAGTCGCATCTTCCCTGCTGCTCAGGCTGAGAACAACCTGGTGCGCCGCACCAA
CCGCCAGGGTCGCCGGCTTGCTCGCCGCAAGAAGCACCGGCGCGTGCGCCTGAACCGCCTGTTCGAGGAG
AGCGGCCTGATCACCGACTTCACCAAGATCAGCATCAACCTGAACCCCTACCAGCTGCGCGTGAAGGGCC
TGACCGACGAGCTGAGCAACGAGGAGCTGTTCATCGCCCTGAAGAACATGGTGAAGCACCGCGGCATCAG
CTACCTGGACGACGCCAGCGACGACGGCAACAGCAGCGTGGGCGACTACGCCCAGATCGTGAAGGAGAAC
AGCAAGCAGCTGGAGACCAAGACCCCCGGCCAGATCCAGCTGGAGCGCTACCAGACCTACGGCCAGCTGC
GCGGCGACTTCACCGTGGAGAAGGACGGCAAGAAGCACCGCCTGATCAACGTGTTCCCCACCAGCGCCTA
CCGCAGCGAGGCCCTGCGCATCCTGCAGACCCAGCAGGAGTTCAACCCCCAGATCACCGACGAGTTCATC
AACCGCTACCTGGAGATCCTGACCGGCAAGCGCAAGTACTACCACGGCCCCGGCAACGAGAAGAGCCGCA
CCGACTACGGCCGCTACCGCACCAGCGGCGAGACCCTGGACAACATCTTCGGCATCCTGATCGGCAAGTG
CACCTTCTACCCCGACGAGTTCCGCGCCGCCAAGGCCAGCTACACCGCCCAGGAGTTCAATCTGCTGAAC
GACCTGAACAACCTGACCGTGCCCACCGAGACCAAGAAGCTGAGCAAGGAGCAGAAGAACCAGATCATCA
ACTACGTGAAGAACGAGAAGGCTATGGGCCCCGCCAAGCTGTTCAAGTACATCGCCAAGCTGCTGAGCTG
CGACGTGGCCGACATCAAGGGCTACCGCATCGACAAGAGCGGCAAGGCCGAGATCCACACCTTCGAGGCC
TACCGCAAGATGAAGACCCTGGAGACCCTGGACATCGAGCAGATGGACCGAGAGACCCTGGACAAGCTGG
CCTACGTGCTGACCCTGAACACCGAGCGCGAGGGCATCCAGGAGGCCCTGGAGCACGAGTTCGCCGACGG
CAGCTTCAGCCAGAAACAGGTGGACGAGCTGGTGCAGTTCCGCAAGGCCAACAGCAGCATCTTCGGCAAG
GGCTGGCACAACTTCAGCGTGAAGCTGATGATGGAGCTGATCCCCGAGCTGTACGAGACCAGCGAGGAGC
AGATGACCATCCTGACCCGCCTGGGCAAGCAGAAGACCACCAGCAGCAGCAACAAGACCAAGTACATCGA
CGAGAAGCTGCTGACCGAGGAGATCTACAACCCCGTGGTGGCCAAGAGCGTGCGCCAGGCCATCAAGATC
GTGAACGCCGCCATCAAGGAGTACGGCGACTTCGACAACATCGTGATCGAGATGGCCCGCGAGACCAACG
AGGACGACGAGAAGAAGGCCATCCAGAAGATCCAGAAGGCCAACAAGGACGAGAAGGACGCCGCCATGCT
GAAGGCCGCCAACCAGTACAACGGCAAGGCCGAGCTGCCCCACAGCGTGTTCCACGGCCACAAGCAGCTG
GCCACCAAGATCCGCCTGTGGCACCAGCAGGGCGAGCGCTGCCTGTACACCGGCAAGACCATCAGCATCC
ACGACCTGATCAACAACAGCAACCAGTTCGAGGTGGACCACATCCTGCCCCTGAGCATCACCTTCGACGA
CAGCCTGGCCAACAAGGTGCTGGTGTACGCCACCGCCAACCAGGAGAAGGGCCAGCGCACCCCCTACCAG
GCCCTGGACAGCATGGACGACGCCTGGAGCTTCCGCGAGCTGAAGGCCTTCGTGCGCGAGAGCAAGACCC
TGAGCAACAAGAAGAAGGAGTATCTGCTGACCGAGGAGGACATCAGCAAGTTCGACGTGCGCAAGAAGTT
CATCGAGCGCAACCTGGTGGACACCCGCTACGCCAGCCGCGTGGTGCTGAACGCCCTGCAGGAGCACTTC
CGCGCCCACAAGATCGACACCAAGGTGAGCGTGGTGCGCGGCCAGTTCACCAGCCAGCTGCGCCGCCACT
GGGGCATCGAGAAGACCCGCGACACCTACCACCACCACGCCGTGGACGCCCTGATCATTGCGGCTTCTAG
CCAGCTGAACCTGTGGAAGAAGCAGAAGAACACCCTGGTGAGCTACAGCGAGGACCAGCTGCTGGACATC
GAGACCGGCGAGCTGATCAGCGACGACGAGTACAAGGAGAGCGTGTTCAAGGCCCCCTACCAGCACTTCG
TGGACACCCTGAAGAGCAAGGAGTTCGAGGACAGCATCCTGTTCAGCTACCAGGTGGACAGCAAGTTCAA
CCGCAAGATCAGCGACGCCACCATCTACGCCACCCGCCAGGCCAAGGTGGGCAAGGACAAGGCCGACGAG
ACCTACGTGCTGGGCAAGATCAAGGACATCTACACCCAGGACGGCTACGACGCCTTCATGAAGATCTACA
AGAAGGACAAGAGCAAGTTCCTGATGTACCGCCACGACCCCCAGACCTTCGAGAAGGTGATCGAGCCCAT
CCTGGAGAACTACCCCAACAAGCAGATCAACGAGAAAGGCAAGGAGGTGCCCTGCAACCCCTTCCTGAAG
TACAAGGAGGAGCACGGCTACATCCGCAAGTACAGCAAGAAGGGCAACGGCCCCGAGATCAAGAGCCTGA
AGTACTACGACAGCAAGCTGGGCAACCACATCGACATCACCCCCAAGGACAGCAACAACAAGGTGGTGCT
GCAGAGCCTTAAGCCCTGGCGCACCGACGTGTACTTCAACAAGAACACCGGCAAGTACGAGATCCTGGGG
CTGAAGTACAGCGATATGCAGTTTGAGAAAGGCACAGGCAAGTACAGCATCAGCAAGGAGCAGTACGAGA
ACATCAAGGTGCGCGAGGGCGTGGACGAGAACAGCGAGTTCAAGTTCACCCTGTACAAGAACGACCTTCT
GCTGCTGAAGGACAGCGAGAACGGCGAGCAAATCCTGCTGCGCTTCACCAGCCGCAACGACACCAGCAAG
CACTACGTGGAGCTGAAGCCCTACAACCGCCAGAAGTTCGAGGGCAGCGAGTACCTGATCAAGAGCCTGG
GCACCGTGGCCAAGGGCGGCCAGTGCATCAAGGGCCTGGGCAAGAGCAACATCAGCATCTACAAGGTGCG
CACCGACGTGCTGGGCAACCAGCACATCATCAAGAACGAGGGCGACAAGCCCAAGTTGGACTTCAGCAGG
GCTGACCCCAAGAAGAAGAGGAAGGTGGGATCCTGATAAGAATTCGCGGCCGCACTCCTCAGGTGCAGGC
TGCCTATCAGAAGGTGGTGGCTGGTGTGGCCAATGCCCTGGCTCACAAATACCACTGAGATCTTTTTCCC
TCTGCCAAAAATTATGGGGACATCATGAAGCCCCTTGAGCATCTGACTTCTGGCTAATAAAGGAAATTTA
TTTTCATTGCAATAGTGTGTTGGAATTTTTTGTGTCTCTCACTCGGAAGGACATATGGGAGGGCAAATCA
TTTAAAACATCAGAATGAGTATTTGGTTTAGAGTTTGGCAACATATGCCCATATGCTGGCTGCCATGAAC
AAAGGTTGGCTATAAAGAGGTCATCAGTATATGAAACAGCCCCCTGCTGTCCATTCCTTATTCCATAGAA
AAGCCTTGACTTGAGGTTAGATTTTTTTTATATTTTGTTTTGTGTTATTTTTTTCTTTAACATCCCTAAA
ATTTTCCTTACATGTTTTACTAGCCAGATTTTTCCTCCTCTCCTGACTACTCCCAGTCATAGCTGTCCCT
CTTCTCTTATGGAGATCCCTCGACCTGCAGCCCAAGCTTGGCGTAATCATGGTCATAGCTGTTTCCTGTG
TGAAATTGTTATCCGCTCACAATTCCACACAACATACGAGCCGGAAGCATAAAGTGTAAAGCCTGGGGTG
CCTAATGAGTGAGCTAACTCACATTAATTGCGTTGCGCTCACTGCCCGCTTTCCAGTCGGGAAACCTGTC
GTGCCAGCGGATCCGCATCTCAATTAGTCAGCAACCATAGTCCCGCCCCTAACTCCGCCCATCCCGCCCC
TAACTCCGCCCAGTTCCGCCCATTCTCCGCCCCATGGCTGACTAATTTTTTTTATTTATGCAGAGGCCGA
GGCCGCCTCGGCCTCTGAGCTATTCCAGAAGTAGTGAGGAGGCTTTTTTGGAGGCCTAGGCTTTTGCAAA
AAGCTAACTTGTTTATTGCAGCTTATAATGGTTACAAATAAAGCAATAGCATCACAAATTTCACAAATAA
AGCATTTTTTTCACTGCATTCTAGTTGTGGTTTGTCCAAACTCATCAATGTATCTTATCATGTCTGGATC
CGCTGCATTAATGAATCGGCCAACGCGCGGGGAGAGGCGGTTTGCGTATTGGGCGCTCTTCCGCTTCCTC
GCTCACTGACTCGCTGCGCTCGGTCGTTCGGCTGCGGCGAGCGGTATCAGCTCACTCAAAGGCGGTAATA
CGGTTATCCACAGAATCAGGGGATAACGCAGGAAAGAACATGTGAGCAAAAGGCCAGCAAAAGGCCAGGA
ACCGTAAAAAGGCCGCGTTGCTGGCGTTTTTCCATAGGCTCCGCCCCCCTGACGAGCATCACAAAAATCG
ACGCTCAAGTCAGAGGTGGCGAAACCCGACAGGACTATAAAGATACCAGGCGTTTCCCCCTGGAAGCTCC
CTCGTGCGCTCTCCTGTTCCGACCCTGCCGCTTACCGGATACCTGTCCGCCTTTCTCCCTTCGGGAAGCG
TGGCGCTTTCTCATAGCTCACGCTGTAGGTATCTCAGTTCGGTGTAGGTCGTTCGCTCCAAGCTGGGCTG
TGTGCACGAACCCCCCGTTCAGCCCGACCGCTGCGCCTTATCCGGTAACTATCGTCTTGAGTCCAACCCG
GTAAGACACGACTTATCGCCACTGGCAGCAGCCACTGGTAACAGGATTAGCAGAGCGAGGTATGTAGGCG
GTGCTACAGAGTTCTTGAAGTGGTGGCCTAACTACGGCTACACTAGAAGAACAGTATTTGGTATCTGCGC
TCTGCTGAAGCCAGTTACCTTCGGAAAAAGAGTTGGTAGCTCTTGATCCGGCAAACAAACCACCGCTGGT
AGCGGTGGTTTTTTTGTTTGCAAGCAGCAGATTACGCGCAGAAAAAAAGGATCTCAAGAAGATCCTTTGA
TCTTTTCTACGGGGTCTGACGCTCAGTGGAACGAAAACTCACGTTAAGGGATTTTGGTCATGAGATTATC
AAAAAGGATCTTCACCTAGATCCTTTTAAATTAAAAATGAAGTTTTAAATCAATCTAAAGTATATATGAG
TAAACTTGGTCTGACAGTTACCAATGCTTAATCAGTGAGGCACCTATCTCAGCGATCTGTCTATTTCGTT
CATCCATAGTTGCCTGACTCCCCGTCGTGTAGATAACTACGATACGGGAGGGCTTACCATCTGGCCCCAG
TGCTGCAATGATACCGCGAGACCCACGCTCACCGGCTCCAGATTTATCAGCAATAAACCAGCCAGCCGGA
AGGGCCGAGCGCAGAAGTGGTCCTGCAACTTTATCCGCCTCCATCCAGTCTATTAATTGTTGCCGGGAAG
CTAGAGTAAGTAGTTCGCCAGTTAATAGTTTGCGCAACGTTGTTGCCATTGCTACAGGCATCGTGGTGTC
ACGCTCGTCGTTTGGTATGGCTTCATTCAGCTCCGGTTCCCAACGATCAAGGCGAGTTACATGATCCCCC
ATGTTGTGCAAAAAAGCGGTTAGCTCCTTCGGTCCTCCGATCGTTGTCAGAAGTAAGTTGGCCGCAGTGT
TATCACTCATGGTTATGGCAGCACTGCATAATTCTCTTACTGTCATGCCATCCGTAAGATGCTTTTCTGT
GACTGGTGAGTACTCAACCAAGTCATTCTGAGAATAGTGTATGCGGCGACCGAGTTGCTCTTGCCCGGCG
TCAATACGGGATAATACCGCGCCACATAGCAGAACTTTAAAAGTGCTCATCATTGGAAAACGTTCTTCGG
GGCGAAAACTCTCAAGGATCTTACCGCTGTTGAGATCCAGTTCGATGTAACCCACTCGTGCACCCAACTG
ATCTTCAGCATCTTTTACTTTCACCAGCGTTTCTGGGTGAGCAAAAACAGGAAGGCAAAATGCCGCAAAA
AAGGGAATAAGGGCGACACGGAAATGTTGAATACTCATACTCTTCCTTTTTCAATATTATTGAAGCATTT
ATCAGGGTTATTGTCTCATGAGCGGATACATATTTGAATGTATTTAGAAAAATAAACAAATAGGGGTTCC
GCGCACATTTCCCCGAAAAGTGCCACCTGGGTCGACATTGATTATTGACTAGCTGTACAAAAAAGCAGGC
TTTAAAGGAACCAATTCAGTCGACTGGATCCGGTACCAAGGTCGGGCAGGAA
